>Addgene plasmid #19605 | pCM3.11 | depositor full sequence | sequence record 9239 | Author sequence
CTTTCCTGCGTTATCCCCTGATTCTGTGGATAACCGTATTACCGCTAGCCAGGAAGAGTTTGTAGAAACG
CAAAAAGGCCATCCGTCAGGATGGCCTTCTGCTTAGTTTGATGCCTGGCAGTTTATGGCGGGCGTCCTGC
CCGCCACCCTCCGGGCCGTTGCTTCACAACGTTCAAATCCGCTCCCGGCGGATTTGTCCTACTCAGGAGA
GCGTTCACCGACAAACAACAGATAAAACGAAAGGCCCAGTCTTCCGACTGAGCCTTTCGTTTTATTTGAT
GCCTGGCAGTTCCCTACTCTCGCGTTAACGCTAGCATGGATCTCGGGCCCCAAATAATGATTTTATTTTG
ACTGATAGTGACCTGTTCGTTGCAACAAATTGATGAGCAATGCTTTTTTATAATGCCAAGTTTGTACAAA
AAAGCAGGCTCCATGGAGGCTAACAAGCGAGAAATTGTGGATTTCGGTGGGCTGAGATCCTACTTTTTCC
CAAATTTGGCCCACTACATCACGAAGAATGACGAAGAACTGTTCAACAATACATCTCAGGTTGGACTATA
ATATTTAAAGACCGATTTTCTATTATTCAATTTCAGGCCAATAAGTTGGCTGCTTTCGTGTTGGGAGCTT
CCAAAGACGCTCCTGGAGACGAAGACATTTTGGAGATGATCTTGCCGAACGACGCTAACGCTGCCGTTAT
TGCTGCTGGCATGGACGTTTGTCTTCTTCTCGGAGATAAATTTGTAAGTGTGAATTAAACTTATTGTAAT
CAATTATAACGTTTTAGCGTCCGAAATTTGATGCTGCTGCTGAGAAATTGTCAGGATTGGGACATGCTCA
TGATCTGGTTTCTGTCATCGATGACGACAAGAAGCTCGGAATGCTCGCCCGTAAGGCCAAGCTGAAGAAG
ACTGAAGACGCTAAGATTCTTCAAGCTCTTCTCAAAGTAATCGCAATCGATGATGCCGCCGAAAAGTTTG
TTGAGCTCACGGAACTTGTCAGCCAACTGGATCTGGACTTTGATGTTTATGTCCTAACTAAAATCCTCGG
ACTTATCTCTGAGGAGACTAGCGACGAGGTCGACATTATCCGTGATAACGTCGTCAACGCATTTGATAGC
TGCAAGCCGTTGTTGAAACAGTTGATGTAATTGTTGTCCTTTTCAAAATAATTCGATTTTTTTTTTCAAT
TTAGGTTGGATGGTCCGAAATCTGAACCTGCCGATCCATTCATTAGTCTCCTCATGGATCCACTCGAAGA
GTCTGTTGGGAAAGTTGTGAACCATATCGCTCAACTTTTCGAGGAAGCGAGTAAAAATGAAGGAGACGAG
TCACTTGTCTTGAGATCTCAACTCGGATATCAGCTCTTTTTCCTTATCGTTCGTTCACTTGCAGATGGAA
AGCGCGAGGTTTCCAAGAAAATCCTCTCTGGGATTCCTACGAGTGTCAGAGCGGAAGTCTTTCCAGGATT
GCAAAGAAGTGTCTACAAGAGTGCGGTGTTCCTCGGCAATCACATCATCCAAGTTCTTTTAGGATGTTAG
TATTTTCGTCTTTGTTTACTTTTAAAATCTAAATATTTCAGCTAAGAAGTCTTTTGAGGATTGGGATGTT
GTTGGAGTCGCGAAAGACTTGGAGAGCGCCTGGAAAAGACGAGCCATTGCGGAACTTATCAAGAAGTTCC
AAGTCTCAATTCTAGAGCAATGCTTCGATAAGCCCGTTCCACTGGTGAGTTAATGATTCTATAAACATTA
CTTACATGACCGTTTTTCAGATTCCTCAGAGTCCACTAAACAATGATGCGGTGATCGATAATGTGAATAA
AGCTCTACAGTTTGCACTGTGGCTTACAGAGTTTTACGGATCCGAGAATGAGACTGAAGCGCTGGGCGAG
CTTCGTTTCTTGGATTCCACTTCAAAAAATCTTCTCGTCGATAGCTTCAAGAGTGAATATTCCTTTTTTT
ATCTCCTGTTAACTTTTTAATTTCAGAATTTGTTCAAGGAATCAACTCGAAGACTCATGTCACTCGAATT
GTTGAATCACTGGAGAAGTGTTGTTTGTCCGATACACCAAGTGGCAGAAAGAGCAATGTGCAACCATCCA
CTTCCCAACAGCAGGATTCCGCCTACACGAAAGAGGAAATGACGACGGTTCACAACACATACAGCGTAAA
TACTAAAGCTCAAGTTCTCAACGGTCTCAGTGATACCAATTCTTCCGGGTTACTTGTCGATTCAAAGGAT
TCACTCAGTCTTCAGGAGATTTCTTGTGACGAAGTGGATTCTTCGACTTTGCTAAGCTCATCAAGAAACA
TTGGAGAAGGTGTTACTGTAAAAGCGGTCGATCCTGTCCCAGAAAAGGTTAACGATGCACAACAACAGCA
AACAGTTAACGAGATCGAGATGGCTTCGGATGCCAATCAAGATACTTCTTCAAGTGCTTCGCCAGAAGTA
GCGCCAAGTTTTTCCACCGATGGCTGGGATTCTCCAACGAAATCAGTAGCTCTGCCACCGGTATCGCGTT
CATCGTTTCAGAATTATAAAAATATTTCTTTCAGGGCATGCAGCAGATAGATGAAGAGGAAACCACAGTT
GCTGACAAAGATTCTACACCACAACCACAAGCTCGTGCTGAAACTGCATGGGGGTCAGGCGACGCTACTC
CAATGCCTCTTCCTGCCCCGACTAATCAATACAAAGTCAGTGGATTTGGGGAAGCCAAAGTTGCAAAAGG
ATTCGGTCAATTTGCTCCCACCAGTTCAGCTTATGGAGGAGGAGGTGGTCGCGGAGGATATGGCGGTGGA
GACCGTGGAGGCAGAGGTGGATACGGCGGAGATCGTGGAGGTAGAGGTGGATACGGCGGGGGAGACCGCG
GAGGACGAGGTGGATACGGCGGAGATCGTGGACGTGGTGGTTACGGGGGTCGTGGTGGACGCGGAGGTTT
CTAAACTCCAACTATTGAATGTTTAATTTGTTTTTTAAGTATACACTTCTTGTATACTTACACGTTTTAC
GCACATTATTTATTCTAACAATCTTGTTGTAAAATCCCTAAAACCTTGACTGTCATTTATTATTTATTCA
ACCTGTTTTTCCTTGTTCCCGGTAAATGTTTGAACTAGATTGTTGCAAGAAATTAACTCAATTAATTACA
CGTATATCTCTTTCTGCGGCTTGATGAGAAAAGTGATGTCTGAATCGACGGTGCCGAATGATTGGTGGAT
CATAAAATTAACAGGTGGCACTGCATGCATTCTTATACAATTTCAACTGATCTTATCATACATTTACGCA
TATTAGAGTTGTAAATCGTTATGAGACATCTGCATTCGAACATAACAAATACCGTATTTCTTCTATTAAT
ATGGCTGCAATACTATTTTTCGATGGTCTTCCCGCTTGCAATACTAATAGGGAATGCAAGACTATTAGGG
AGTGCAATACTAATTTTCAGAGCATTTTCTGACTTTGAGCTTACTAGTTTTTTCCTGAAAAAGCTCGAAT
CATATGTAAAAATTCAGAAAATTTGATTTTCATATAAGTTCAAAAACTTCGATCTCGTAGAAATGATGTG
AAAACTGTTGCAAAATAGGCAAAAAAATGTTGAAATCCTAAAATTAGCGAGACGGGTTTGCAATACAAAA
AAGTTAACGCAAGACTACTAGAGAGTGCAAGACTAATAGGGTGTGCAATACTAATTTTCGGAACGTCTCC
GAGGGGCAATACTAATAGGGAGTGCAAGTCTAATAGGGAGGCCATATTAATAGAAGATATACGGTAATAT
ACATTTTCATAAGATAATACAAATTGTAATAAAACAATCAGTTCACACAGTGTAGATCATTTGGAAATCG
TTTTCTAATCTTAAAATCAATTGATTCGCAGAAAACAGGATGTTGTTTATAAATAAATTCACCTCGCTTC
ACAACCTTCTCTTCCAGTACTTTCGAAAATTCAGAGTCCATTTGACACCCAGCTTTCTTGTACAAAGTGG
GCATTATAAGAAAGCATTGCTTATCAATTTGTTGCAACGAACAGGTCACTATCAGTCAAAATAAAATCAT
TATTTGCCATCCAGCTGCAGCTCTGGCCCGTGTCTCAAAATCTCTGATGTTACATTGCACAAGATAAAAA
TATATCATCATGAACAATAAAACTGTCTGCTTACATAAACAGTAATACAAGGGGTGTTATGAGCCATATT
CAACGGGAAACGTCGAGGCCGCGATTAAATTCCAACATGGATGCTGATTTATATGGGTATAAATGGGCTC
GCGATAATGTCGGGCAATCAGGTGCGACAATCTATCGCTTGTATGGGAAGCCCGATGCGCCAGAGTTGTT
TCTGAAACATGGCAAAGGTAGCGTTGCCAATGATGTTACAGATGAGATGGTCAGACTAAACTGGCTGACG
GAATTTATGCCTCTTCCGACCATCAAGCATTTTATCCGTACTCCTGATGATGCATGGTTACTCACCACTG
CGATCCCCGGAAAAACAGCATTCCAGGTATTAGAAGAATATCCTGATTCAGGTGAAAATATTGTTGATGC
GCTGGCAGTGTTCCTGCGCCGGTTGCATTCGATTCCTGTTTGTAATTGTCCTTTTAACAGCGATCGCGTA
TTTCGTCTCGCTCAGGCGCAATCACGAATGAATAACGGTTTGGTTGATGCGAGTGATTTTGATGACGAGC
GTAATGGCTGGCCTGTTGAACAAGTCTGGAAAGAAATGCATAAACTTTTGCCATTCTCACCGGATTCAGT
CGTCACTCATGGTGATTTCTCACTTGATAACCTTATTTTTGACGAGGGGAAATTAATAGGTTGTATTGAT
GTTGGACGAGTCGGAATCGCAGACCGATACCAGGATCTTGCCATCCTATGGAACTGCCTCGGTGAGTTTT
CTCCTTCATTACAGAAACGGCTTTTTCAAAAATATGGTATTGATAATCCTGATATGAATAAATTGCAGTT
TCATTTGATGCTCGATGAGTTTTTCTAATCAGAATTGGTTAATTGGTTGTAACACTGGCAGAGCATTACG
CTGACTTGACGGGACGGCGCAAGCTCATGACCAAAATCCCTTAACGTGAGTTTTCGTTCCACTGAGCGTC
AGACCCCGTAGAAAAGATCAAAGGATCTTCTTGAGATCCTTTTTTTCTGCGCGTAATCTGCTGCTTGCAA
ACAAAAAAACCACCGCTACCAGCGGTGGTTTGTTTGCCGGATCAAGAGCTACCAACTCTTTTTCCGAAGG
TAACTGGCTTCAGCAGAGCGCAGATACCAAATACTGTCCTTCTAGTGTAGCCGTAGTTAGGCCACCACTT
CAAGAACTCTGTAGCACCGCCTACATACCTCGCTCTGCTAATCCTGTTACCAGTGGCTGCTGCCAGTGGC
GATAAGTCGTGTCTTACCGGGTTGGACTCAAGACGATAGTTACCGGATAAGGCGCAGCGGTCGGGCTGAA
CGGGGGGTTCGTGCACACAGCCCAGCTTGGAGCGAACGACCTACACCGAACTGAGATACCTACAGCGTGA
GCTATGAGAAAGCGCCACGCTTCCCGAAGGGAGAAAGGCGGACAGGTATCCGGTAAGCGGCAGGGTCGGA
ACAGGAGAGCGCACGAGGGAGCTTCCAGGGGGAAACGCCTGGTATCTTTATAGTCCTGTCGGGTTTCGCC
ACCTCTGACTTGAGCGTCGATTTTTGTGATGCTCGTCAGGGGGGCGGAGCCTATGGAAAAACGCCAGCAA
CGCGGCCTTTTTACGGTTCCTGGCCTTTTGCTGGCCTTTTGCTCACATGTT
Features (pLannotate 1.2.2; 12 found; start..end, strand, type, name):
      1..46      +  rep_origin     RSF ori (fragment): Plasmids containing the RSF 1030 origin of replication can be propagated in E. coli cells that contain additional plasmids with compatible origins.
     73..100     -  terminator     rrnB T2 terminator: transcription terminator T2 from the E. coli rrnB gene
    232..275     +  terminator     rrnB T1 terminator: Escherichia coli rrnB; transcription terminator T1 from the E. coli rrnB gene
    332..416     +  protein_bind   attL3 (fragment): mutant version of attL; recombination site for the Gateway® LR reaction LR Clonase™
    407..427     +  protein_bind   attB1: mutant version of attB; core recombination site for the Gateway® BP reaction BP Clonase™
    433..549     +  CDS            pgl-1 (fragment): PGL1_CAEEL - Experimental evidence at protein level: Swiss-Prot protein existence level 1. Guanyl-specific endoribonuclease which cleaves the phosphodiester bond in single-stranded RNA between the 3'-guanylic residue and the 5'-OH residue of adjacent nucleotide, resulting in the formation of a corresponding 2',3'-cyclic phosphate intermediate (PubMed:26787882). Together with the P-granule component pgl-3, is involved in the formation of P-granules (PubMed:21402787, PubMed:24746798). Together with pgl-3, probably recruits other granule components such as pos-1, mex-3 and glh-1 to P-granules (Pu
    597..749     +  CDS            pgl-2 (fragment): PGL2_CAEEL - Experimental evidence at protein level: Swiss-Prot protein existence level 1. Transient component of P-granule which is involved in germline development. From Caenorhabditis elegans.
    788..2908    +  CDS            pgl-1: PGL1_CAEEL - Experimental evidence at protein level: Swiss-Prot protein existence level 1. Guanyl-specific endoribonuclease which cleaves the phosphodiester bond in single-stranded RNA between the 3'-guanylic residue and the 5'-OH residue of adjacent nucleotide, resulting in the formation of a corresponding 2',3'-cyclic phosphate intermediate (PubMed:26787882). Together with the P-granule component pgl-3, is involved in the formation of P-granules (PubMed:21402787, PubMed:24746798). Together with pgl-3, probably recruits other granule components such as pos-1, mex-3 and glh-1 to P-granules (Pu
   3970..3990    -  protein_bind   attB2: mutant version of attB; core recombination site for the Gateway® BP reaction BP Clonase™
   3981..4065    -  protein_bind   attL4 (fragment): mutant version of attL; recombination site for the Gateway® LR reaction LR Clonase™
   4189..4998    +  CDS            KanR: aminoglycoside phosphotransferase; aph(3')-Ia; confers resistance to kanamycin in bacteria or G418 (Geneticin®) in eukaryotes
   5141..5729    +  rep_origin     ori: high-copy-number ColE1/pMB1/pBR322/pUC origin of replication
