[The description below was written by a language model from this plasmid's Addgene catalogue record and pLannotate feature annotations shown in this document.]
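Description:
pCM3.11 is a Gateway entry clone built in the pDONR201 donor backbone and carrying the C. elegans pgl-1 open reading frame together with its 3' region. It was made by a BP recombination, which consumed the attP1 and attP2 sites of the donor vector. The annotated sequence accordingly shows attL-type sites, with embedded attB1 and attB2 cores, flanking the insert. The software labels these as attL3 and attL4 fragments, but their position and the cloning history suggest they are the attL1/attL2 sites expected of a pDONR201 entry clone. The plasmid is maintained in E. coli through a high-copy ColE1/pUC-type origin and selected with kanamycin via the aph(3')-Ia gene. The rrnB T1 and T2 terminators lie upstream of the cassette and insulate the insert from read-through transcription. The short RSF ori fragment at the start of the record is probably just a partial match at the edge of the main origin.

The roughly 3.5 kb insert is annotated as several coding segments: a short pgl-1 fragment, a short stretch matched to the paralogue pgl-2, and a long pgl-1 segment. This pattern suggests genomic sequence with introns rather than cDNA, although the record does not say so. About 1 kb of unannotated sequence follows the coding region before attB2 and presumably corresponds to the pgl-1 3' region named in the insert. PGL-1 is a germline P-granule component with guanyl-specific endoribonuclease activity that acts with PGL-3 in granule assembly. No promoter or tag is present, so although the plasmid is catalogued as a worm expression vector, it serves as a module. An LR reaction would move pgl-1 and its native 3' regulatory sequence into destination vectors supplying a promoter and any fusion tag for C. elegans transgenes.
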