Addgene plasmid #19605: pCM3.11
Depositing lab: Geraldine Seydoux. Depositing organization: Johns Hopkins University and School of Medicine.
Backbone
  Vector backbone: pDONR201
  Backbone size w/o insert (bp): 2257
  Vector type: Worm Expression
Growth in bacteria
  Bacterial resistance: Kanamycin, 50 μg/mL
  Growth temperature: 37°C
  Growth strain: DH5alpha
  Copy number: Unknown
Gene/Insert
  Gene/Insert name: pgl-1 ORF+3' in pDONR201
  Species: C. elegans (nematode)
  Insert size (bp): 3536
  GenBank ID: NM_001047601
  Entrez Gene: pgl-1 (a.k.a. CELE_ZK381.4)
  Cloning method: Gateway Cloning; 5′ cloning site attP1 (destroyed during cloning); 3′ cloning site attP2 (destroyed during cloning)
  Sequencing primers: 5′ n/a
Terms and licenses: Academic/Nonprofit Terms; Industry Terms: Not Available to Industry
How to cite: pCM3.11 was a gift from Geraldine Seydoux (Addgene plasmid # 19605 ; http://n2t.net/addgene:19605 ; RRID:Addgene_19605)
