>Addgene plasmid #19605 | pCM3.11 | addgene partial sequence | sequence record 25353 | 19605 with pDONR201F (TCGCGTTAACGCTAGCATGGATCTC)
GNNNNNNNNATTTTATTTTNACTGATAGTGANCTGTTCGTTGCAACAAATTGATGAGCAATGCTTTTTTA
TAATGCCAACTTTGTACAAAAAAGCAGGCTCCATGGAGGCTAACAAGCGAGAAATTGTGGATTTCGGTGG
GCTGAGATCCTACTTTTTCCCAAATTTGGCCCACTACATCACGAAGAATGACGAAGAACTGTTCAACAAT
ACATCTCAGGTTGGACTATAATATTTAAAGACCGATTTTCTATTATTCAATTTCAGGCCAATAAGTTGGC
TGCTTTCGTGTTGGGAGCTTCCAAAGACGCTCCTGGAGACGAAGACATTTTGGAGATGATCTTGCCGAAC
GACGCTAACGCTGCCGTTATTGCTGCTGGCATGGACGTTTGTCTTCTTCTCGGAGATAAATTTGTAAGTG
TGAATTAAACTTATTGTAATCAATTATAACGTTTTAGCGTCCGAAATTTGATGCTGCTGCTGAGAAATTG
TCAGGATTGGGACATGCTCATGATCTGGTTTCTGTCATCGATGACGACAAGAAGCTCGGAATGCTCGCCC
GTAAGGCCAAGCTGAAGAAGACTGAAGACGCTAAGATTCTTCAAGCTCTTCTCAAAGTAATCGCAATCGA
TGATGNCGCCGAAAAGTTTGNTGAGCTCACGGAACTTGTCAGCCNACNNNNNNNNNNGNTTTTTNNNNNN
NNNNNNNNNNNAANNAAAANTCCTNNGGACTTANNNNCNNANGANNANTAGCNGACGAAGGTCGANNNTT
ANNCCGNNGNNAACGTCGTCAANNNCNTTTNNNNNNNNNNNNNNAAGCCGGTTGNTNGAANNNNNNGANG
NAANNNNNGNCCNTTTTNNAAAANAATTCGATTTTTTTTTTNNNNTTNAGGNNNGGANGGNC
